Addgene plasmid #183815: pLenti-CD74-ROS1 L2000V
Purpose: Express CD74-ROS1 fusion (C6;R34) harboring ROS1 L2000V mutation in mammalian cells
Depositing lab: Aaron Hata. Depositing organization: Massachusetts General Hospital. Publication: Spectrum of Mechanisms of Resistance to Crizotinib and Lorlatinib in ROS1 Fusion-Positive Lung Cancer. Lin JJ, Choudhury NJ, Yoda S, Zhu VW, Johnson TW, Sakhtemani R, Dagogo-Jack I, Digumarthy SR, Lee C, Do A, Peterson J, Prutisto-Chang K, Malik W, Hubbeling HG, Langenbucher A, Schoenfeld AJ, Falcon CJ, Temel JS, Sequist LV, Yeap BY, Lennerz JK, Shaw AT, Lawrence MS, Ou SI, Hata AN, Drilon A, Gainor JF. Clin Cancer Res. 2021 May 15;27(10):2899-2909. doi: 10.1158/1078-0432.CCR-21-0032. Epub 2021 Mar 8. PubMed 33685866.
Backbone
  Vector backbone: pLenti
  Backbone size w/o insert (bp): 7877
  Total vector size (bp): 9430
  Vector type: Mammalian Expression, Lentiviral
  Selectable markers: Puromycin
Growth in bacteria
  Bacterial resistance: Ampicillin, 100 μg/mL
  Growth temperature: 37°C
  Growth strain: NEB Stable
  Copy number: Unknown
Gene/Insert 1
  Gene/Insert name: ROS Proto-Oncogene 1, Receptor Tyrosine Kinase (alt name: ROS1)
  Species: H. sapiens (human)
  Insert size (bp): 1488
  Mutation: L2000V
  GenBank ID: NP_002935
  Entrez Gene: ROS1 (a.k.a. MCF3, ROS, c-ros-1)
  Promoter: CMV
  Tag / fusion protein: The fusion protein of CD74 exon 1-6 and ROS1 exon 34-43
  Cloning method: TOPO Cloning
  Sequencing primers: 5′ T7
Gene/Insert 2
  Gene/Insert name: CD74 molecule (alt name: CD74)
  Species: H. sapiens (human)
  Insert size (bp): 625
  GenBank ID: NM_001025159.3
  Entrez Gene: CD74 (a.k.a. CLIP, DHLAG, HLADG, II, Ia-GAMMA, p33)
  Promoter: CMV
  Tag / fusion protein: The fusion protein of CD74 exon 1-6 and ROS1 exon 34-43
  Cloning method: TOPO Cloning
  Sequencing primers: 5′ T7
Terms and licenses: Academic/Nonprofit Terms; Industry Terms: Not Available to Industry
How to cite: pLenti-CD74-ROS1 L2000V was a gift from Aaron Hata (Addgene plasmid # 183815 ; http://n2t.net/addgene:183815 ; RRID:Addgene_183815)
