[The description below was written by a language model from this plasmid's Addgene catalogue record and pLannotate feature annotations shown in this document.]
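Description:
pLenti-CD74-ROS1 L2000V is an HIV-1-based, self-inactivating lentiviral expression plasmid for producing the oncogenic CD74-ROS1 fusion kinase in mammalian cells. It is propagated in E. coli through a high-copy ColE1/pUC-type origin with ampicillin selection (AmpR). The viral portion carries a truncated 5′ LTR, the Ψ packaging signal with a partial gag fragment, the Rev response element for Rev-dependent export of the genomic RNA, the cPPT/CTS, and a ΔU3 3′ LTR that inactivates LTR promoter activity after integration. Packaging functions are not encoded on the plasmid and must be supplied in trans.

The payload is driven by the CMV enhancer/promoter, followed by a T7 promoter. Between attB1 and attB2 Gateway recombination scars lies a continuous open reading frame. It joins human CD74 exons 1–6 directly to ROS1 exons 34–43 (the C6;R34 variant), which retains the ROS1 kinase domain and carries the L2000V substitution. A partial FLAG sequence is annotated just downstream of attB2, but the record does not indicate whether it is fused in frame to the protein. An EMCV IRES then allows translation of puromycin N-acetyltransferase from the same transcript, so puromycin selection is coupled to expression of the fusion, and a WPRE enhances transcript stability and expression.

The associated study concerns resistance to crizotinib and lorlatinib in ROS1 fusion-positive lung cancer, so the construct is suited to making stable cell lines for testing how L2000V affects inhibitor sensitivity. The sequenced record (9,989 nt) is somewhat longer than the catalogued total size of 9,430 bp.
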