Features (pLannotate 1.2.2; 30 found; start..end, strand, type, name):
     69..272     +  promoter       CMV promoter: human cytomegalovirus (CMV) immediate early promoter
    368..386     +  promoter       T7 promoter: promoter for bacteriophage T7 RNA polymerase
    416..440     +  protein_bind   attB1: mutant version of attB; recombination site for the Gateway® BP reaction BP Clonase™
    461..1084    +  CDS            CD74 (fragment): HG2A_HUMAN - Also known as DHLAG. Experimental evidence at protein level: Swiss-Prot protein existence level 1. [Isoform p41]: Stabilizes the conformation of mature CTSL by binding to its active site and serving as a chaperone to help maintain a pool of mature enzyme in endocytic compartments and extracellular space of antigen-presenting cells (APCs). Has antiviral activity by stymieing the endosomal entry of Ebola virus and coronaviruses, including SARS-CoV-2 (PubMed:32855215). Disrupts cathepsin-mediated Ebola virus glycoprotein processing, which prevents viral fusion and entry. This antivir
   1085..2569    +  CDS            ROS1 (fragment): ROS1_HUMAN - Also known as MCF3, ROS. Experimental evidence at protein level: Swiss-Prot protein existence level 1. Orphan receptor tyrosine kinase (RTK) that plays a role in epithelial cell differentiation and regionalization of the proximal epididymal epithelium. May activate several downstream signaling pathways related to cell differentiation, proliferation, growth and survival including the PI3 kinase-mTOR signaling pathway. Mediates the phosphorylation of PTPN11, an activator of this pathway. May also phosphorylate and activate the transcription factor STAT3 to control anchorage-independ
   2589..2613    -  protein_bind   attB2: mutant version of attB; recombination site for the Gateway® BP reaction BP Clonase™
   2648..2668    +  CDS            FLAG (fragment): FLAG® epitope tag, followed by an enterokinase cleavage site
   2821..3283    +  misc_feature   IRES: internal ribosome entry site (IRES) of the encephalomyocarditis virus (EMCV)
   3297..3896    +  CDS            PuroR: puromycin N-acetyltransferase; pac from Streptomyces alboniger; confers resistance to puromycin
   3913..4501    +  misc_feature   WPRE: woodchuck hepatitis virus posttranscriptional regulatory element
   4509..4574    +  CDS            nef (fragment): NEF_HV1Z2 - Experimental evidence at protein level: Swiss-Prot protein existence level 1. Extracellular Nef protein targets CD4(+) T-lymphocytes for apoptosis by interacting with CXCR4 surface receptors. From Human immunodeficiency virus type 1 group M subtype D (isolate Z2/CDC-Z34) (HIV-1).
   4576..4809    +  LTR            3' LTR (ΔU3): self-inactivating 3' long terminal repeat (LTR) from HIV-1
   5014..5118    +  promoter       AmpR promoter: bla
   5119..5979    +  CDS            AmpR: β-lactamase; bla; confers resistance to ampicillin, carbenicillin, and related antibiotics
   6150..6738    +  rep_origin     ori: high-copy-number ColE1/pMB1/pBR322/pUC origin of replication
   6921..6975    +  CDS            lacI (fragment): lac repressor; lacI; The lac repressor binds to the lac operator to inhibit transcription in E. coli. This inhibition can be relieved by adding lactose or isopropyl-β-D-thiogalactopyranoside (IPTG).
   6981..7074    +  rep_origin     SV40 ori (fragment): SV40 origin of replication
   7099..7136    +  CDS            lacI (fragment): lac repressor; lacI; The lac repressor binds to the lac operator to inhibit transcription in E. coli. This inhibition can be relieved by adding lactose or isopropyl-β-D-thiogalactopyranoside (IPTG).
   7149..7170    +  protein_bind   CAP binding site: CAP binding activates transcription in the presence of cAMP. E. coli catabolite activator protein
   7185..7215    +  promoter       lac promoter: promoter for the E. coli lac operon
   7223..7239    +  protein_bind   lac operator: The lac repressor binds to the lac operator to inhibit transcription in E. coli. This inhibition can be relieved by adding lactose or isopropyl-β-D-thiogalactopyranoside (IPTG). lac repressor encoded by lacI
   7273..7356    +  polyA_signal   SV40 poly(A) signal (fragment): SV40 polyadenylation signal
   7523..7852    +  CDS            nef (fragment): NEF_HV1BR - Experimental evidence at protein level: Swiss-Prot protein existence level 1. Extracellular Nef protein targets CD4(+) T-lymphocytes for apoptosis by interacting with CXCR4 surface receptors (PubMed:14990729). From Human immunodeficiency virus type 1 group M subtype B (isolate BRU/LAI) (HIV-1).
   7900..8157    +  LTR            5' LTR (truncated): truncated 5' long terminal repeat (LTR) from HIV-1
   8204..8329    +  misc_feature   HIV-1 Ψ: packaging signal of human immunodeficiency virus type 1
   8313..8651    +  CDS            HIV-1 gag (fragment): gag protein from human immunodeficiency virus 1; gag
   8826..9059    +  misc_feature   RRE: The Rev response element (RRE) of HIV-1 allows for Rev-dependent mRNA export from the nucleus to the cytoplasm.
   9436..9536    +  CDS            Rev (fragment): human immunodeficiency virus 1 (HIV-1) Rev protein; rev; enhances nuclear export of unspliced and incompletely spliced viral mRNAs
   9585..9702    +  misc_feature   cPPT/CTS: central polypurine tract and central termination sequence of HIV-1
   9754..68      +  enhancer       CMV enhancer (across the origin): human cytomegalovirus immediate early enhancer
>Addgene plasmid #183815 | pLenti-CD74-ROS1 L2000V | addgene full sequence | sequence record 360442 | Addgene NGS Result
AGTACATGACCTTATGGGACTTTCCTACTTGGCAGTACATCTACGTATTAGTCATCGCTATTACCATGGT
GATGCGGTTTTGGCAGTACATCAATGGGCGTGGATAGCGGTTTGACTCACGGGGATTTCCAAGTCTCCAC
CCCATTGACGTCAATGGGAGTTTGTTTTGGCACCAAAATCAACGGGACTTTCCAAAATGTCGTAACAACT
CCGCCCCATTGACGCAAATGGGCGGTAGGCGTGTACGGTGGGAGGTCTATATAAGCAGAGCTCGTTTAGT
GAACCGTCAGATCGCCTGGAGACGCCATCCACGCTGTTTTGACCTCCATAGAAGACACCGGCGGCCGCAG
ATCTCTCGAGGTTGATCTAATACGACTCACTATAGGGAGACCCAAGCTGGCTAGTTAAGCTATCAACAAG
TTTGTACAAAAAAGCAGGCTCCGCGGCCGCCCCCTTCACCATGCACAGGAGGAGAAGCAGGAGCTGTCGG
GAAGATCAGAAGCCAGTCATGGATGACCAGCGCGACCTTATCTCCAACAATGAGCAACTGCCCATGCTGG
GCCGGCGCCCTGGGGCCCCGGAGAGCAAGTGCAGCCGCGGAGCCCTGTACACAGGCTTTTCCATCCTGGT
GACTCTGCTCCTCGCTGGCCAGGCCACCACCGCCTACTTCCTGTACCAGCAGCAGGGCCGGCTGGACAAA
CTGACAGTCACCTCCCAGAACCTGCAGCTGGAGAACCTGCGCATGAAGCTTCCCAAGCCTCCCAAGCCTG
TGAGCAAGATGCGCATGGCCACCCCGCTGCTGATGCAGGCGCTGCCCATGGGAGCCCTGCCCCAGGGGCC
CATGCAGAATGCCACCAAGTATGGCAACATGACAGAGGACCATGTGATGCACCTGCTCCAGAATGCTGAC
CCCCTGAAGGTGTACCCGCCACTGAAGGGGAGCTTCCCGGAGAACCTGAGACACCTTAAGAACACCATGG
AGACCATAGACTGGAAGGTCTTTGAGAGCTGGATGCACCATTGGCTCCTGTTTGAAATGAGCAGGCACTC
CTTGGAGCAAAAGCCCACTGACGCTCCACCGAAAGATGATTTTTGGATACCAGAAACAAGTTTCATACTT
ACTATTATAGTTGGAATATTTCTGGTTGTTACAATCCCACTGACCTTTGTCTGGCATAGAAGATTAAAGA
ATCAAAAAAGTGCCAAGGAAGGGGTGACAGTGCTTATAAACGAAGACAAAGAGTTGGCTGAGCTGCGAGG
TCTGGCAGCCGGAGTAGGCCTGGCTAATGCCTGCTATGCAATACATACTCTTCCAACCCAAGAGGAGATT
GAAAATCTTCCTGCCTTCCCTCGGGAAAAACTGACTCTGCGTCTCTTGCTGGGAAGTGGAGCCTTTGGAG
AAGTGTATGAAGGAACAGCAGTGGACATCTTAGGAGTTGGAAGTGGAGAAATCAAAGTAGCAGTGAAGAC
TTTGAAGAAGGGTTCCACAGACCAGGAGAAGATTGAATTCCTGAAGGAGGCACATGTGATGAGCAAATTT
AATCATCCCAACATTCTGAAGCAGCTTGGAGTTTGTCTGCTGAATGAACCCCAATACATTATCCTGGAAC
TGATGGAGGGAGGAGACCTTCTTACTTATTTGCGTAAAGCCCGGATGGCAACGTTTTATGGTCCTTTACT
CACCTTGGTTGACCTTGTAGACCTGTGTGTAGATATTTCAAAAGGCTGTGTCTACTTGGAACGGATGCAT
TTCATTCACAGGGATCTGGCAGCTAGAAATTGCCTTGTTTCCGTGAAAGACTATACCAGTCCACGGATAG
TGAAGATTGGAGACTTTGGACTCGCCAGAGACATCTATAAAAATGATTACTATAGAAAGAGAGGGGAAGG
CCTGCTCCCAGTTCGGTGGATGGCTCCAGAAAGTTTGATGGATGGAATCTTCACTACTCAATCTGATGTA
TGGTCTTTTGGAATTCTGATTTGGGAGATTTTAACTCTTGGTCATCAGCCTTATCCAGCTCATTCCAACC
TTGATGTGTTAAACTATGTGCAAACAGGAGGGAGACTGGAGCCACCAAGAAATTGTCCTGATGATCTGTG
GAATTTAATGACCCAGTGCTGGGCTCAAGAACCCGACCAAAGACCTACTTTTCATAGAATTCAGGACCAA
CTTCAGTTATTCAGAAATTTTTTCTTAAATAGCATTTATAAGTCCAGAGATGAAGCAAACAACAGTGGAG
TCATAAATGAAAGCTTTGAAGGTGAAGATGGCGATGTGATTTGTTTGAATTCAGATGACATTATGCCAGT
TGCTTTAATGGAAACGAAGAACCGAGAAGGGTTAAACTATATGGTACTTGCTACAGAATGTGGCCAAGGT
GAAGAAAAGTCTGAGGGTCCTCTAGGCTCCCAGGAATCTGAATCTTGTGGTCTGAGGAAAGAAGAGAAGG
AACCACATGCAGACAAAGATTTCTGCCAAGAAAAACAAGTGGCTTACTGCCCTTCTGGCAAGCCTGAAGG
CCTGAACTATGCCTGTCTCACTCACAGTGGATATGGAGATGGGTCTGATTAAAAGGGTGGGCGCGCCGAC
CCAGCTTTCTTGTACAAAGTGGTTTAGCTAGAGGGCCCGCGGTTCGAACTCGAGGACTACAAGGACGACG
ATGACAAGTCGGCCGCTGGAGGATACCCCTACGACGTGCCCGACTACGCCTAGAATTCCGCCCCCCCCCC
TAACGTTACTGGCCGAAGCCGCTTGGAATAAGGCCGGTGTGCGTTTGTCTATATGTTATTTTCCACCATA
TTGCCGTCTTTTGGCAATGTGAGGGCCCGGAAACCTGGCCCTGTCTTCTTGACGAGCATTCCTAGGGGTC
TTTCCCCTCTCGCCAAAGGAATGCAAGGTCTGTTGAATGTCGTGAAGGAAGCAGTTCCTCTGGAAGCTTC
TTGAAGACAAACAACGTCTGTAGCGACCCTTTGCAGGCAGCGGAACCCCCCACCTGGCGACAGGTGCCTC
TGCGGCCAAAAGCCACGTGTATAAGATACACCTGCAAAGGCGGCACAACCCCAGTGCCACGTTGTGAGTT
GGATAGTTGTGGAAAGAGTCAAATGGCTCTCCTCAAGCGTATTCAACAAGGGGCTGAAGGATGCCCAGAA
GGTACCCCATTGTATGGGATCTGATCTGGGGCCTCGGTGCACATGCTTTACATGTGTTTAGTCGAGGTTA
AAAAAACGTCTAGGCCCCCCGAACCACGGGGACGTGGTTTTCCTTTGAAAAACACGATGATAATATGGCC
ACAACCATGACCGAGTACAAGCCCACGGTGCGCCTCGCCACCCGCGACGACGTCCCCAGGGCCGTACGCA
CCCTCGCCGCCGCGTTCGCCGACTACCCCGCCACGCGCCACACCGTCGATCCGGACCGCCACATCGAGCG
GGTCACCGAGCTGCAAGAACTCTTCCTCACGCGCGTCGGGCTCGACATCGGCAAGGTGTGGGTCGCGGAC
GACGGCGCCGCGGTGGCGGTCTGGACCACGCCGGAGAGCGTCGAAGCGGGGGCGGTGTTCGCCGAGATCG
GCCCGCGCATGGCCGAGTTGAGCGGTTCCCGGCTGGCCGCGCAGCAACAGATGGAAGGCCTCCTGGCGCC
GCACCGGCCCAAGGAGCCCGCGTGGTTCCTGGCCACCGTCGGCGTCTCGCCCGACCACCAGGGCAAGGGT
CTGGGCAGCGCCGTCGTGCTCCCCGGAGTGGAGGCGGCCGAGCGCGCCGGGGTGCCCGCCTTCCTGGAGA
CCTCCGCGCCCCGCAACCTCCCCTTCTACGAGCGGCTCGGCTTCACCGTCACCGCCGACGTCGAGGTGCC
CGAAGGACCGCGCACCTGGTGCATGACCCGCAAGCCCGGTGCCTGATGCATCGATGGATCCTAATCAACC
TCTGGATTACAAAATTTGTGAAAGATTGACTGGTATTCTTAACTATGTTGCTCCTTTTACGCTATGTGGA
TACGCTGCTTTAATGCCTTTGTATCATGCTATTGCTTCCCGTATGGCTTTCATTTTCTCCTCCTTGTATA
AATCCTGGTTGCTGTCTCTTTATGAGGAGTTGTGGCCCGTTGTCAGGCAACGTGGCGTGGTGTGCACTGT
GTTTGCTGACGCAACCCCCACTGGTTGGGGCATTGCCACCACCTGTCAGCTCCTTTCCGGGACTTTCGCT
TTCCCCCTCCCTATTGCCACGGCGGAACTCATCGCCGCCTGCCTTGCCCGCTGCTGGACAGGGGCTCGGC
TGTTGGGCACTGACAATTCCGTGGTGTTGTCGGGGAAATCATCGTCCTTTCCTTGGCTGCTCGCCTGTGT
TGCCACCTGGATTCTGCGCGGGACGTCCTTCTGCTACGTCCCTTCGGCCCTCAATCCAGCGGACCTTCCT
TCCCGCGGCCTGCTGCCGGCTCTGCGGCCTCTTCCGCGTCTTCGCCTTCGCCCTCAGACGAGTCGGATCT
CCCTTTGGGCCGCCTCCCCGCCTGAGATCCTTTAAGACCAATGACTTACAAGGCAGCTGTAGATCTTAGC
CACTTTTTAAAAGAAAAGGGGGGACTGGAAGGGCTAATTCACTCCCAACGAAGACAAGATCTGCTTTTTG
CTTGTACTGGGTCTCTCTGGTTAGACCAGATCTGAGCCTGGGAGCTCTCTGGCTAACTAGGGAACCCACT
GCTTAAGCCTCAATAAAGCTTGCCTTGAGTGCTTCAAGTAGTGTGTGCCCGTCTGTTGTGTGACTCTGGT
AACTAGAGATCCCTCAGACCCTTTTAGTCAGTGTGGAAAATCTCTAGCAGTAGTAGTTCATGTCATCTTA
TTATTCAGTATTTATAACTTGCAAAGAAATGAATATCAGAGAGTGAGAGGCCCGGGTTAATTAAGGAAAG
GGCTAGATCATTCTTGAAGACGAAAGGGCCTCGTGATACGCCTATTTTTATAGGTTAATGTCATGATAAT
AATGGTTTCTTAGACGTCAGGTGGCACTTTTCGGGGAAATGTGCGCGGAACCCCTATTTGTTTATTTTTC
TAAATACATTCAAATATGTATCCGCTCATGAGACAATAACCCTGATAAATGCTTCAATAATATTGAAAAA
GGAAGAGTATGAGTATTCAACATTTCCGTGTCGCCCTTATTCCCTTTTTTGCGGCATTTTGCCTTCCTGT
TTTTGCTCACCCAGAAACGCTGGTGAAAGTAAAAGATGCTGAAGATCAGTTGGGTGCACGAGTGGGTTAC
ATCGAACTGGATCTCAACAGCGGTAAGATCCTTGAGAGTTTTCGCCCCGAAGAACGTTTTCCAATGATGA
GCACTTTTAAAGTTCTGCTATGTGGCGCGGTATTATCCCGTGTTGACGCCGGGCAAGAGCAACTCGGTCG
CCGCATACACTATTCTCAGAATGACTTGGTTGAGTACTCACCAGTCACAGAAAAGCATCTTACGGATGGC
ATGACAGTAAGAGAATTATGCAGTGCTGCCATAACCATGAGTGATAACACTGCGGCCAACTTACTTCTGA
CAACGATCGGAGGACCGAAGGAGCTAACCGCTTTTTTGCACAACATGGGGGATCATGTAACTCGCCTTGA
TCGTTGGGAACCGGAGCTGAATGAAGCCATACCAAACGACGAGCGTGACACCACGATGCCTGTAGCAATG
GCAACAACGTTGCGCAAACTATTAACTGGCGAACTACTTACTCTAGCTTCCCGGCAACAATTAATAGACT
GGATGGAGGCGGATAAAGTTGCAGGACCACTTCTGCGCTCGGCCCTTCCGGCTGGCTGGTTTATTGCTGA
TAAATCTGGAGCCGGTGAGCGTGGGTCTCGCGGTATCATTGCAGCACTGGGGCCAGATGGTAAGCCCTCC
CGTATCGTAGTTATCTACACGACGGGGAGTCAGGCAACTATGGATGAACGAAATAGACAGATCGCTGAGA
TAGGTGCCTCACTGATTAAGCATTGGTAACTGTCAGACCAAGTTTACTCATATATACTTTAGATTGATTT
AAAACTTCATTTTTAATTTAAAAGGATCTAGGTGAAGATCCTTTTTGATAATCTCATGACCAAAATCCCT
TAACGTGAGTTTTCGTTCCACTGAGCGTCAGACCCCGTAGAAAAGATCAAAGGATCTTCTTGAGATCCTT
TTTTTCTGCGCGTAATCTGCTGCTTGCAAACAAAAAAACCACCGCTACCAGCGGTGGTTTGTTTGCCGGA
TCAAGAGCTACCAACTCTTTTTCCGAAGGTAACTGGCTTCAGCAGAGCGCAGATACCAAATACTGTTCTT
CTAGTGTAGCCGTAGTTAGGCCACCACTTCAAGAACTCTGTAGCACCGCCTACATACCTCGCTCTGCTAA
TCCTGTTACCAGTGGCTGCTGCCAGTGGCGATAAGTCGTGTCTTACCGGGTTGGACTCAAGACGATAGTT
ACCGGATAAGGCGCAGCGGTCGGGCTGAACGGGGGGTTCGTGCACACAGCCCAGCTTGGAGCGAACGACC
TACACCGAACTGAGATACCTACAGCGTGAGCTATGAGAAAGCGCCACGCTTCCCGAAGGGAGAAAGGCGG
ACAGGTATCCGGTAAGCGGCAGGGTCGGAACAGGAGAGCGCACGAGGGAGCTTCCAGGGGGAAACGCCTG
GTATCTTTATAGTCCTGTCGGGTTTCGCCACCTCTGACTTGAGCGTCGATTTTTGTGATGCTCGTCAGGG
GGGCGGAGCCTATGGAAAAACGCCAGCAACGCGGCCTTTTTACGGTTCCTGGCCTTTTGCTGGCCTTTTG
CTCACATGTTCTTTCCTGCGTTATCCCCTGATTCTGTGGATAACCGTATTACCGCCTTTGAGTGAGCTGA
TACCGCTCGCCGCAGCCGAACGACCGAGCGCAGCGAGTCAGTGAGCGAGGAAGCGGAAGAGCGCCCAATA
CGCAAACCGCCTCTCCCCGCGCGTTGGCCGATTCATTAATGCAGCAAGCTCATGGCTGACTAATTTTTTT
TATTTATGCAGAGGCCGAGGCCGCCTCGGCCTCTGAGCTATTCCAGAAGTAGTGAGGAGGCTTTTTTGGA
GGCCTAGGCTTTTGCAAAAAGCTCCCCGTGGCACGACAGGTTTCCCGACTGGAAAGCGGGCAGTGAGCGC
AACGCAATTAATGTGAGTTAGCTCACTCATTAGGCACCCCAGGCTTTACACTTTATGCTTCCGGCTCGTA
TGTTGTGTGGAATTGTGAGCGGATAACAATTTCACACAGGAAACAGCTATGACATGATTACGAATTTCAC
AAATAAAGCATTTTTTTCACTGCATTCTAGTTGTGGTTTGTCCAAACTCATCAATGTATCTTATCATGTC
TGGATCAACTGGATAACTCAAGCTAACCAAAATCATCCCAAACTTCCCACCCCATACCCTATTACCACTG
CCAATTACCTGTGGTTTCATTTACTCTAAACCTGTGATTCCTCTGAATTATTTTCATTTTAAAGAAATTG
TATTTGTTAAATATGTACTACAAACTTAGTAGTTGGAAGGGCTAATTCACTCCCAAAGAAGACAAGATAT
CCTTGATCTGTGGATCTACCACACACAAGGCTACTTCCCTGATTAGCAGAACTACACACCAGGGCCAGGG
GTCAGATATCCACTGACCTTTGGATGGTGCTACAAGCTAGTACCAGTTGAGCCAGATAAGGTAGAAGAGG
CCAATAAAGGAGAGAACACCAGCTTGTTACACCCTGTGAGCCTGCATGGGATGGATGACCCGGAGAGAGA
AGTGTTAGAGTGGAGGTTTGACAGCCGCCTAGCATTTCATCACGTGGCCCGAGAGCTGCATCCGGAGTAC
TTCAAGAACTGCTGATATCGAGCTTGCTACAAGGGACTTTCCGCTGGGGACTTTCCAGGGAGGCGTGGCC
TGGGCGGGACTGGGGAGTGGCGAGCCCTCAGATCCTGCATATAAGCAGCTGCTTTTTGCCTGTACTGGGT
CTCTCTGGTTAGACCAGATCTGAGCCTGGGAGCTCTCTGGCTAACTAGGGAACCCACTGCTTAAGCCTCA
ATAAAGCTTGCCTTGAGTGCTTCAAGTAGTGTGTGCCCGTCTGTTGTGTGACTCTGGTAACTAGAGATCC
CTCAGACCCTTTTAGTCAGTGTGGAAAATCTCTAGCAGTGGCGCCCGAACAGGGACTTGAAAGCGAAAGG
GAAACCAGAGGAGCTCTCTCGACGCAGGACTCGGCTTGCTGAAGCGCGCACGGCAAGAGGCGAGGGGCGG
CGACTGGTGAGTACGCCAAAAATTTTGACTAGCGGAGGCTAGAAGGAGAGAGATGGGTGCGAGAGCGTCA
GTATTAAGCGGGGGAGAATTAGATCGCGATGGGAAAAAATTCGGTTAAGGCCAGGGGGAAAGAAAAAATA
TAAATTAAAACATATAGTATGGGCAAGCAGGGAGCTAGAACGATTCGCAGTTAATCCTGGCCTGTTAGAA
ACATCAGAAGGCTGTAGACAAATACTGGGACAGCTACAACCATCCCTTCAGACAGGATCAGAAGAACTTA
GATCATTATATAATACAGTAGCAACCCTCTATTGTGTGCATCAAAGGATAGAGATAAAAGACACCAAGGA
AGCTTTAGACAAGATAGAGGAAGAGCAAAACAAAAGTAAGACCACCGCACAGCAAGCGGCCGGCCGCTGA
TCTTCAGACCTGGAGGAGGAGATATGAGGGACAATTGGAGAAGTGAATTATATAAATATAAAGTAGTAAA
AATTGAACCATTAGGAGTAGCACCCACCAAGGCAAAGAGAAGAGTGGTGCAGAGAGAAAAAAGAGCAGTG
GGAATAGGAGCTTTGTTCCTTGGGTTCTTGGGAGCAGCAGGAAGCACTATGGGCGCAGCGTCAATGACGC
TGACGGTACAGGCCAGACAATTATTGTCTGGTATAGTGCAGCAGCAGAACAATTTGCTGAGGGCTATTGA
GGCGCAACAGCATCTGTTGCAACTCACAGTCTGGGGCATCAAGCAGCTCCAGGCAAGAATCCTGGCTGTG
GAAAGATACCTAAAGGATCAACAGCTCCTGGGGATTTGGGGTTGCTCTGGAAAACTCATTTGCACCACTG
CTGTGCCTTGGAATGCTAGTTGGAGTAATAAATCTCTGGAACAGATTTGGAATCACACGACCTGGATGGA
GTGGGACAGAGAAATTAACAATTACACAAGCTTAATACACTCCTTAATTGAAGAATCGCAAAACCAGCAA
GAAAAGAATGAACAAGAATTATTGGAATTAGATAAATGGGCAAGTTTGTGGAATTGGTTTAACATAACAA
ATTGGCTGTGGTATATAAAATTATTCATAATGATAGTAGGAGGCTTGGTAGGTTTAAGAATAGTTTTTGC
TGTACTTTCTATAGTGAATAGAGTTAGGCAGGGATATTCACCATTATCGTTTCAGACCCACCTCCCAACC
CCGAGGGGACCCGACAGGCCCGAAGGAATAGAAGAAGAAGGTGGAGAGAGAGACAGAGACAGATCCATTC
GATTAGTGAACGGATCTCGACGGTATCGCCGAATTAATTCACAAATGGCAGTATTCATCCACAATTTTAA
AAGAAAAGGGGGGATTGGGGGGTACAGTGCAGGGAAAAGAATAGTAGACATAATAGCAACAGACATACAA
ACTAAAGAATTACAAAAACAAATTACAAAAATTCAAAATTTTCGGGTTTATTACAGGGACAGCAGAGATC
CAGTTTGGACTAGTGGAGTTCCGCGTTACATAACTTACGGTAAATGGCCCGCCTGGCTGACCGCCCAACG
ACCCCCGCCCATTGACGTCAATAATGACGTATGTTCCCATAGTAACGCCAATAGGGACTTTCCATTGACG
TCAATGGGTGGAGTATTTACGGTAAACTGCCCACTTGGCAGTACATCAAGTGTATCATATGCCAAGTACG
CCCCCTATTGACGTCAATGACGGTAAATGGCCCGCCTGGCATTATGCCC
